Addgene plasmid #75609: DMPK gRNA (BRDN0001145673)
Purpose: 3rd generation lentiviral gRNA plasmid targeting human DMPK
Depositing lab: John Doench & David Root. Depositing organization: Broad Institute. Publication: Optimized sgRNA design to maximize activity and minimize off-target effects of CRISPR-Cas9. Doench JG, Fusi N, Sullender M, Hegde M, Vaimberg EW, Donovan KF, Smith I, Tothova Z, Wilen C, Orchard R, Virgin HW, Listgarten J, Root DE. Nat Biotechnol. 2016 Jan 18. doi: 10.1038/nbt.3437. PubMed 26780180.
Backbone
  Vector backbone: lentiGuide-Puro
  Backbone manufacturer: Zhang Lab (Addgene plasmid # 52963)
  Vector type: Mammalian Expression, Lentiviral, CRISPR
  Selectable markers: Puromycin
Growth in bacteria
  Bacterial resistance: Ampicillin, 100 μg/mL
  Growth temperature: 37°C
  Growth strain: DH5alpha
  Copy number: High Copy
Gene/Insert
  Gene/Insert name: DMPK (alt names: DMPK; NM_001081560.2)
  gRNA/shRNA sequence: CGGACGCGGGGCGTTCAGCG
  Species: H. sapiens (human)
  Entrez Gene: DMPK (a.k.a. DM, DM1, DM1PK, DMK, MDPK, MT-PK)
  Promoter: hU6
  Cloning method: Unknown
  Sequencing primers: 5′ U6-F; 3′ pS2-R
Terms and licenses: Academic/Nonprofit Terms; Industry Terms: Not Available to Industry
Depositor comments: The gRNA was designed to target the following Genbank reference sequence(s): NM_001081560.2,NM_001081562.2,NM_001081563.2,NM_001288764.1,NM_001288766.1,NM_004409.4. Note that this plasmid does NOT contain Cas9. It should be used in conjunction with lentiCas9-Blast (Addgene #52962) or otherwise with cell lines already expressing Cas9. Browse the full kinome gRNA library at http://www.addgene.org/pooled-library/broadgpp-human-kinome/ or visit http://www.broadinstitute.org/rnai/public/ for detailed protocols and information.
How to cite: DMPK gRNA (BRDN0001145673) was a gift from John Doench & David Root (Addgene plasmid # 75609 ; http://n2t.net/addgene:75609 ; RRID:Addgene_75609)
