[The description below was written by a language model from this plasmid's Addgene catalogue record and pLannotate feature annotations shown in this document.]
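Description:
DMPK gRNA (BRDN0001145673) is a third-generation lentiviral guide RNA plasmid built on the lentiGuide-Puro backbone. It delivers a single CRISPR guide against human DMPK, the gene encoding the myotonic dystrophy protein kinase. In bacteria it is maintained as a high-copy plasmid through a ColE1/pUC-type origin and selected with ampicillin via the β-lactamase gene. An f1 origin, an SV40 origin and remnants of lac and phage promoter elements are also carried over from the backbone.

The viral portion begins with an RSV promoter fused to a truncated HIV-1 5' LTR, which makes genomic RNA transcription in packaging cells independent of Tat. This is followed by the Ψ packaging signal, a partial gag sequence, the Rev response element and a central polypurine tract. It ends in a self-inactivating ΔU3 3' LTR, so the integrated provirus lacks LTR promoter activity.

Between these elements sit two expression units. A human U6 RNA polymerase III promoter drives the DMPK-specific spacer joined to the Streptococcus pyogenes Cas9 guide scaffold. An EF-1α core promoter with its intron A drives puromycin N-acetyltransferase for selection of transduced mammalian cells, and a downstream WPRE enhances transcript expression.

The guide was designed against several DMPK transcript variants and belongs to a human kinome gRNA collection. The plasmid carries no Cas9, so it must be paired with a separate Cas9 vector or used in cells that already express the nuclease. Its typical use is knockout of DMPK. The cloning method for the guide is not recorded.
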