Features (pLannotate 1.2.2; 29 found; start..end, strand, type, name):
     14..80      +  CDS            small t antigen (fragment): SV40 (simian virus 40) small t antigen
    106..317     +  promoter       EF-1α core promoter: core promoter for human elongation factor EF-1α
    318..1256    +  intron         EF-1α intron A: intron upstream of the start codon of human EF-1α
   1278..1877    +  CDS            PuroR (fragment): puromycin N-acetyltransferase; pac from Streptomyces; confers resistance to puromycin
   1893..2481    +  misc_feature   WPRE: woodchuck hepatitis virus posttranscriptional regulatory element
   2532..2551    +  misc_feature   cPPT/CTS (fragment): central polypurine tract and central termination sequence of HIV-1
   2553..2786    +  LTR            3' LTR (ΔU3): self-inactivating 3' long terminal repeat (LTR) from HIV-1
   2864..2985    +  polyA_signal   SV40 poly(A) signal: SV40 polyadenylation signal
   3025..3160    +  rep_origin     SV40 ori: SV40 origin of replication
   3181..3199    -  promoter       T7 promoter: promoter for bacteriophage T7 RNA polymerase
   3207..3362    +  CDS            lacZα (fragment): LacZα fragment of β-galactosidase; lacZ fragment
   3367..3795    +  rep_origin     f1 ori (sequence partly withheld): f1 bacteriophage origin of replication; arrow indicates direction of (+) strand synthesis
   3848..3952    +  promoter       AmpR promoter: bla
   3953..4813    +  CDS            AmpR: β-lactamase; bla; confers resistance to ampicillin, carbenicillin, and related antibiotics
   4984..5572    +  rep_origin     ori: high-copy-number ColE1/pMB1/pBR322/pUC origin of replication
   5755..5847    +  CDS            lacI (fragment): lac repressor; lacI; The lac repressor binds to the lac operator to inhibit transcription in E. coli. This inhibition can be relieved by adding lactose or isopropyl-β-D-thiogalactopyranoside (IPTG).
   5860..5881    +  protein_bind   CAP binding site: CAP binding activates transcription in the presence of cAMP. E. coli catabolite activator protein
   5896..5926    +  promoter       lac promoter: promoter for the E. coli lac operon
   5934..5950    +  protein_bind   lac operator: The lac repressor binds to the lac operator to inhibit transcription in E. coli. This inhibition can be relieved by adding lactose or isopropyl-β-D-thiogalactopyranoside (IPTG). lac repressor encoded by lacI
   5995..6013    +  promoter       T3 promoter: promoter for bacteriophage T3 RNA polymerase
   6041..6267    +  promoter       RSV promoter: Rous sarcoma virus enhancer/promoter
   6268..6448    +  LTR            5' LTR (truncated): truncated 5' long terminal repeat (LTR) from HIV-1
   6495..6620    +  misc_feature   HIV-1 Ψ: packaging signal of human immunodeficiency virus type 1
   6604..6967    +  CDS            HIV-1 gag (fragment): gag protein from human immunodeficiency virus 1; gag
   7113..7346    +  misc_feature   RRE: The Rev response element (RRE) of HIV-1 allows for Rev-dependent mRNA export from the nucleus to the cytoplasm.
   7723..7749    +  CDS            Rev (fragment): human immunodeficiency virus 1 (HIV-1) Rev protein; rev; enhances nuclear export of unspliced and incompletely spliced viral mRNAs
   7753..7993    +  promoter       U6 promoter: RNA polymerase III promoter for human U6 snRNA
   8023..8098    +  misc_RNA       gRNA scaffold: guide RNA scaffold for the Streptococcus pyogenes CRISPR/Cas9 system
   8154..8271    +  misc_feature   cPPT/CTS: central polypurine tract and central termination sequence of HIV-1
>Addgene plasmid #75609 | DMPK gRNA (BRDN0001145673) | addgene full sequence | sequence record 184214 | Addgene Assembled Sequence
CCCGGGTGCAAAGATGGATAAAGTTTTAAACAGAGAGGAATCTTTGCAGCTAATGGACCTTCTAGGTCTT
GAAAGGAGTGGGAATTGGCTCCGGTGCCCGTCAGTGGGCAGAGCGCACATCGCCCACAGTCCCCGAGAAG
TTGGGGGGAGGGGTCGGCAATTGATCCGGTGCCTAGAGAAGGTGGCGCGGGGTAAACTGGGAAAGTGATG
TCGTGTACTGGCTCCGCCTTTTTCCCGAGGGTGGGGGAGAACCGTATATAAGTGCAGTAGTCGCCGTGAA
CGTTCTTTTTCGCAACGGGTTTGCCGCCAGAACACAGGTAAGTGCCGTGTGTGGTTCCCGCGGGCCTGGC
CTCTTTACGGGTTATGGCCCTTGCGTGCCTTGAATTACTTCCACCTGGCTGCAGTACGTGATTCTTGATC
CCGAGCTTCGGGTTGGAAGTGGGTGGGAGAGTTCGAGGCCTTGCGCTTAAGGAGCCCCTTCGCCTCGTGC
TTGAGTTGAGGCCTGGCCTGGGCGCTGGGGCCGCCGCGTGCGAATCTGGTGGCACCTTCGCGCCTGTCTC
GCTGCTTTCGATAAGTCTCTAGCCATTTAAAATTTTTGATGACCTGCTGCGACGCTTTTTTTCTGGCAAG
ATAGTCTTGTAAATGCGGGCCAAGATCTGCACACTGGTATTTCGGTTTTTGGGGCCGCGGGCGGCGACGG
GGCCCGTGCGTCCCAGCGCACATGTTCGGCGAGGCGGGGCCTGCGAGCGCGGCCACCGAGAATCGGACGG
GGGTAGTCTCAAGCTGGCCGGCCTGCTCTGGTGCCTGGCCTCGCGCCGCCGTGTATCGCCCCGCCCTGGG
CGGCAAGGCTGGCCCGGTCGGCACCAGTTGCGTGAGCGGAAAGATGGCCGCTTCCCGGCCCTGCTGCAGG
GAGCTCAAAATGGAGGACGCGGCGCTCGGGAGAGCGGGCGGGTGAGTCACCCACACAAAGGAAAAGGGCC
TTTCCGTCCTCAGCCGTCGCTTCATGTGACTCCACGGAGTACCGGGCGCCGTCCAGGCACCTCGATTAGT
TCTCGAGCTTTTGGAGTACGTCGTCTTTAGGTTGGGGGGAGGGGTTTTATGCGATGGAGTTTCCCCACAC
TGAGTGGGTGGAGACTGAAGTTAGGCCAGCTTGGCACTTGATGTAATTCTCCTTGGAATTTGCCCTTTTT
GAGTTTGGATCTTGGTTCATTCTCAAGCCTCAGACAGTGGTTCAAAGTTTTTTTCTTCCATTTCAGGTGT
CGTGACGTACGGCCACCATGACCGAGTACAAGCCCACGGTGCGCCTCGCCACCCGCGACGACGTCCCCAG
GGCCGTACGCACCCTCGCCGCCGCGTTCGCCGACTACCCCGCCACGCGCCACACCGTCGATCCGGACCGC
CACATCGAGCGGGTCACCGAGCTGCAAGAACTCTTCCTCACGCGCGTCGGGCTCGACATCGGCAAGGTGT
GGGTCGCGGACGACGGCGCCGCCGTGGCGGTCTGGACCACGCCGGAGAGCGTCGAAGCGGGGGCGGTGTT
CGCCGAGATCGGCCCGCGCATGGCCGAGTTGAGCGGTTCCCGGCTGGCCGCGCAGCAACAGATGGAAGGC
CTCCTGGCGCCGCACCGGCCCAAGGAGCCCGCGTGGTTCCTGGCCACCGTCGGAGTCTCGCCCGACCACC
AGGGCAAGGGTCTGGGCAGCGCCGTCGTGCTCCCCGGAGTGGAGGCGGCCGAGCGCGCCGGGGTGCCCGC
CTTCCTGGAGACCTCCGCGCCCCGCAACCTCCCCTTCTACGAGCGGCTCGGCTTCACCGTCACCGCCGAC
GTCGAGGTGCCCGAAGGACCGCGCACCTGGTGCATGACCCGCAAGCCCGGTGCCTGAACGCGTTAAGTCG
ACAATCAACCTCTGGATTACAAAATTTGTGAAAGATTGACTGGTATTCTTAACTATGTTGCTCCTTTTAC
GCTATGTGGATACGCTGCTTTAATGCCTTTGTATCATGCTATTGCTTCCCGTATGGCTTTCATTTTCTCC
TCCTTGTATAAATCCTGGTTGCTGTCTCTTTATGAGGAGTTGTGGCCCGTTGTCAGGCAACGTGGCGTGG
TGTGCACTGTGTTTGCTGACGCAACCCCCACTGGTTGGGGCATTGCCACCACCTGTCAGCTCCTTTCCGG
GACTTTCGCTTTCCCCCTCCCTATTGCCACGGCGGAACTCATCGCCGCCTGCCTTGCCCGCTGCTGGACA
GGGGCTCGGCTGTTGGGCACTGACAATTCCGTGGTGTTGTCGGGGAAATCATCGTCCTTTCCTTGGCTGC
TCGCCTGTGTTGCCACCTGGATTCTGCGCGGGACGTCCTTCTGCTACGTCCCTTCGGCCCTCAATCCAGC
GGACCTTCCTTCCCGCGGCCTGCTGCCGGCTCTGCGGCCTCTTCCGCGTCTTCGCCTTCGCCCTCAGACG
AGTCGGATCTCCCTTTGGGCCGCCTCCCCGCGTCGACTTTAAGACCAATGACTTACAAGGCAGCTGTAGA
TCTTAGCCACTTTTTAAAAGAAAAGGGGGGACTGGAAGGGCTAATTCACTCCCAACGAAGACAAGATCTG
CTTTTTGCTTGTACTGGGTCTCTCTGGTTAGACCAGATCTGAGCCTGGGAGCTCTCTGGCTAACTAGGGA
ACCCACTGCTTAAGCCTCAATAAAGCTTGCCTTGAGTGCTTCAAGTAGTGTGTGCCCGTCTGTTGTGTGA
CTCTGGTAACTAGAGATCCCTCAGACCCTTTTAGTCAGTGTGGAAAATCTCTAGCAGTACGTATAGTAGT
TCATGTCATCTTATTATTCAGTATTTATAACTTGCAAAGAAATGAATATCAGAGAGTGAGAGGAACTTGT
TTATTGCAGCTTATAATGGTTACAAATAAAGCAATAGCATCACAAATTTCACAAATAAAGCATTTTTTTC
ACTGCATTCTAGTTGTGGTTTGTCCAAACTCATCAATGTATCTTATCATGTCTGGCTCTAGCTATCCCGC
CCCTAACTCCGCCCATCCCGCCCCTAACTCCGCCCAGTTCCGCCCATTCTCCGCCCCATGGCTGACTAAT
TTTTTTTATTTATGCAGAGGCCGAGGCCGCCTCGGCCTCTGAGCTATTCCAGAAGTAGTGAGGAGGCTTT
TTTGGAGGCCTAGGGACGTACCCAATTCGCCCTATAGTGAGTCGTATTACGCGCGCTCACTGGCCGTCGT
TTTACAACGTCGTGACTGGGAAAACCCTGGCGTTACCCAACTTAATCGCCTTGCAGCACATCCCCCTTTC
GCCAGCTGGCGTAATAGCGAAGAGGCCCGCACCGATCGCCCTTCCCAACAGTTGCGCAGCCTGAATGGCG
AATGGG
[124 nt withheld, positions 3367-3490]
C
[91 nt withheld, positions 3492-3582]
A
[49 nt withheld, positions 3584-3632]
CCTTTGACGTTGGAGTCCACGTTCTTT
[37 nt withheld, positions 3660-3696]
ACCCTATCTCGGTCTATTCTTTTGATTTATAAGGGATTTTGCCGATTTCGGCCTATTGGTTAAAAAATGA
GCTGATTTAACAAAAATTTAACGCGAATTTTAACAAAATATTAACGCTTACAATTTAGGTGGCACTTTTC
GGGGAAATGTGCGCGGAACCCCTATTTGTTTATTTTTCTAAATACATTCAAATATGTATCCGCTCATGAG
ACAATAACCCTGATAAATGCTTCAATAATATTGAAAAAGGAAGAGTATGAGTATTCAACATTTCCGTGTC
GCCCTTATTCCCTTTTTTGCGGCATTTTGCCTTCCTGTTTTTGCTCACCCAGAAACGCTGGTGAAAGTAA
AAGATGCTGAAGATCAGTTGGGTGCACGAGTGGGTTACATCGAACTGGATCTCAACAGCGGTAAGATCCT
TGAGAGTTTTCGCCCCGAAGAACGTTTTCCAATGATGAGCACTTTTAAAGTTCTGCTATGTGGCGCGGTA
TTATCCCGTATTGACGCCGGGCAAGAGCAACTCGGTCGCCGCATACACTATTCTCAGAATGACTTGGTTG
AGTACTCACCAGTCACAGAAAAGCATCTTACGGATGGCATGACAGTAAGAGAATTATGCAGTGCTGCCAT
AACCATGAGTGATAACACTGCGGCCAACTTACTTCTGACAACGATCGGAGGACCGAAGGAGCTAACCGCT
TTTTTGCACAACATGGGGGATCATGTAACTCGCCTTGATCGTTGGGAACCGGAGCTGAATGAAGCCATAC
CAAACGACGAGCGTGACACCACGATGCCTGTAGCAATGGCAACAACGTTGCGCAAACTATTAACTGGCGA
ACTACTTACTCTAGCTTCCCGGCAACAATTAATAGACTGGATGGAGGCGGATAAAGTTGCAGGACCACTT
CTGCGCTCGGCCCTTCCGGCTGGCTGGTTTATTGCTGATAAATCTGGAGCCGGTGAGCGTGGGTCTCGCG
GTATCATTGCAGCACTGGGGCCAGATGGTAAGCCCTCCCGTATCGTAGTTATCTACACGACGGGGAGTCA
GGCAACTATGGATGAACGAAATAGACAGATCGCTGAGATAGGTGCCTCACTGATTAAGCATTGGTAACTG
TCAGACCAAGTTTACTCATATATACTTTAGATTGATTTAAAACTTCATTTTTAATTTAAAAGGATCTAGG
TGAAGATCCTTTTTGATAATCTCATGACCAAAATCCCTTAACGTGAGTTTTCGTTCCACTGAGCGTCAGA
CCCCGTAGAAAAGATCAAAGGATCTTCTTGAGATCCTTTTTTTCTGCGCGTAATCTGCTGCTTGCAAACA
AAAAAACCACCGCTACCAGCGGTGGTTTGTTTGCCGGATCAAGAGCTACCAACTCTTTTTCCGAAGGTAA
CTGGCTTCAGCAGAGCGCAGATACCAAATACTGTTCTTCTAGTGTAGCCGTAGTTAGGCCACCACTTCAA
GAACTCTGTAGCACCGCCTACATACCTCGCTCTGCTAATCCTGTTACCAGTGGCTGCTGCCAGTGGCGAT
AAGTCGTGTCTTACCGGGTTGGACTCAAGACGATAGTTACCGGATAAGGCGCAGCGGTCGGGCTGAACGG
GGGGTTCGTGCACACAGCCCAGCTTGGAGCGAACGACCTACACCGAACTGAGATACCTACAGCGTGAGCT
ATGAGAAAGCGCCACGCTTCCCGAAGGGAGAAAGGCGGACAGGTATCCGGTAAGCGGCAGGGTCGGAACA
GGAGAGCGCACGAGGGAGCTTCCAGGGGGAAACGCCTGGTATCTTTATAGTCCTGTCGGGTTTCGCCACC
TCTGACTTGAGCGTCGATTTTTGTGATGCTCGTCAGGGGGGCGGAGCCTATGGAAAAACGCCAGCAACGC
GGCCTTTTTACGGTTCCTGGCCTTTTGCTGGCCTTTTGCTCACATGTTCTTTCCTGCGTTATCCCCTGAT
TCTGTGGATAACCGTATTACCGCCTTTGAGTGAGCTGATACCGCTCGCCGCAGCCGAACGACCGAGCGCA
GCGAGTCAGTGAGCGAGGAAGCGGAAGAGCGCCCAATACGCAAACCGCCTCTCCCCGCGCGTTGGCCGAT
TCATTAATGCAGCTGGCACGACAGGTTTCCCGACTGGAAAGCGGGCAGTGAGCGCAACGCAATTAATGTG
AGTTAGCTCACTCATTAGGCACCCCAGGCTTTACACTTTATGCTTCCGGCTCGTATGTTGTGTGGAATTG
TGAGCGGATAACAATTTCACACAGGAAACAGCTATGACCATGATTACGCCAAGCGCGCAATTAACCCTCA
CTAAAGGGAACAAAAGCTGGAGCTGCAAGCTTAATGTAGTCTTATGCAATACTCTTGTAGTCTTGCAACA
TGGTAACGATGAGTTAGCAACATGCCTTACAAGGAGAGAAAAAGCACCGTGCATGCCGATTGGTGGAAGT
AAGGTGGTACGATCGTGCCTTATTAGGAAGGCAACAGACGGGTCTGACATGGATTGGACGAACCACTGAA
TTGCCGCATTGCAGAGATATTGTATTTAAGTGCCTAGCTCGATACATAAACGGGTCTCTCTGGTTAGACC
AGATCTGAGCCTGGGAGCTCTCTGGCTAACTAGGGAACCCACTGCTTAAGCCTCAATAAAGCTTGCCTTG
AGTGCTTCAAGTAGTGTGTGCCCGTCTGTTGTGTGACTCTGGTAACTAGAGATCCCTCAGACCCTTTTAG
TCAGTGTGGAAAATCTCTAGCAGTGGCGCCCGAACAGGGACTTGAAAGCGAAAGGGAAACCAGAGGAGCT
CTCTCGACGCAGGACTCGGCTTGCTGAAGCGCGCACGGCAAGAGGCGAGGGGCGGCGACTGGTGAGTACG
CCAAAAATTTTGACTAGCGGAGGCTAGAAGGAGAGAGATGGGTGCGAGAGCGTCAGTATTAAGCGGGGGA
GAATTAGATCGCGATGGGAAAAAATTCGGTTAAGGCCAGGGGGAAAGAAAAAATATAAATTAAAACATAT
AGTATGGGCAAGCAGGGAGCTAGAACGATTCGCAGTTAATCCTGGCCTGTTAGAAACATCAGAAGGCTGT
AGACAAATACTGGGACAGCTACAACCATCCCTTCAGACAGGATCAGAAGAACTTAGATCATTATATAATA
CAGTAGCAACCCTCTATTGTGTGCATCAAAGGATAGAGATAAAAGACACCAAGGAAGCTTTAGACAAGAT
AGAGGAAGAGCAAAACAAAAGTAAGACCACCGCACAGCAAGCGGCCGCTGATCTTCAGACCTGGAGGAGG
AGATATGAGGGACAATTGGAGAAGTGAATTATATAAATATAAAGTAGTAAAAATTGAACCATTAGGAGTA
GCACCCACCAAGGCAAAGAGAAGAGTGGTGCAGAGAGAAAAAAGAGCAGTGGGAATAGGAGCTTTGTTCC
TTGGGTTCTTGGGAGCAGCAGGAAGCACTATGGGCGCAGCGTCAATGACGCTGACGGTACAGGCCAGACA
ATTATTGTCTGGTATAGTGCAGCAGCAGAACAATTTGCTGAGGGCTATTGAGGCGCAACAGCATCTGTTG
CAACTCACAGTCTGGGGCATCAAGCAGCTCCAGGCAAGAATCCTGGCTGTGGAAAGATACCTAAAGGATC
AACAGCTCCTGGGGATTTGGGGTTGCTCTGGAAAACTCATTTGCACCACTGCTGTGCCTTGGAATGCTAG
TTGGAGTAATAAATCTCTGGAACAGATTTGGAATCACACGACCTGGATGGAGTGGGACAGAGAAATTAAC
AATTACACAAGCTTAATACACTCCTTAATTGAAGAATCGCAAAACCAGCAAGAAAAGAATGAACAAGAAT
TATTGGAATTAGATAAATGGGCAAGTTTGTGGAATTGGTTTAACATAACAAATTGGCTGTGGTATATAAA
ATTATTCATAATGATAGTAGGAGGCTTGGTAGGTTTAAGAATAGTTTTTGCTGTACTTTCTATAGTGAAT
AGAGTTAGGCAGGGATATTCACCATTATCGTTTCAGACCCACCTCCCAACCCCGAGGGGACCCAGAGAGG
GCCTATTTCCCATGATTCCTTCATATTTGCATATACGATACAAGGCTGTTAGAGAGATAATTAGAATTAA
TTTGACTGTAAACACAAAGATATTAGTACAAAATACGTGACGTAGAAAGTAATAATTTCTTGGGTAGTTT
GCAGTTTTAAAATTATGTTTTAAAATGGACTATCATATGCTTACCGTAACTTGAAAGTATTTCGATTTCT
TGGCTTTATATATCTTGTGGAAAGGACGAAACACCGCGGACGCGGGGCGTTCAGCGGTTTTAGAGCTAGA
AATAGCAAGTTAAAATAAGGCTAGTCCGTTATCAACTTGAAAAAGTGGCACCGAGTCGGTGCTTTTTTAA
GCTTGGCGTAACTAGATCTTGAGACAAATGGCAGTATTCATCCACAATTTTAAAAGAAAAGGGGGGATTG
GGGGGTACAGTGCAGGGGAAAGAATAGTAGACATAATAGCAACAGACATACAAACTAAAGAATTACAAAA
ACAAATTACAAAAATTCAAAATTTTCGGGTTTATTACAGGGACAGCAGAGATCCACTTTGGCGCCGGCTC
GAGGGGG
