>Addgene plasmid #75609 | DMPK gRNA (BRDN0001145673) | depositor partial sequence | sequence record 143069 | Target Sequence
CGGACGCGGGGCGTTCAGCG
