>Addgene plasmid #75609 | DMPK gRNA (BRDN0001145673) | addgene partial sequence | sequence record 184213 | hU6-F
GAAAGTAATAATTTCTTGGGTAGTTTGCAGTTTTAAAATTATGTTTTAAAATGGACTATCATATGCTTAC
CGTAACTTGAAAGTATTTCGATTTCTTGGCTTTATATATCTTGTGGAAAGGACGAAACACCGCGGACGCG
GGGCGTTCAGCGGTTTTAGAGCTAGAAATAGCAAGTTAAAATAAGGCTAGTCCGTTATCAACTTGAAAAA
GTGGCACCGAGTCGGTGCTTTTTTAAGCTTGGCGTAACTAGATCTTGAGACAAATGGCAGTATTCATCCA
CAATTTTAAAAGAAAAGGGGGGATTGGGGGGTACAGTGCAGGGGAAAGAATAGTAGACATAATAGCAACA
GACATACAAACTAAAGAATTACAAAAACAAATTACAAAAATTCAAAATTTTCGGGTTTATTACAGGGACA
GCAGAGATCCACTTTGGCGCCGGCTCGAGGGGGCCCGGGTGCAAAGATGGATAAAGTTTTAAACAGAGAG
GAATCTTTGCAGCTAATGGACCTTCTAGGTCTTGAAAGGAGTGGGAATTGGCTCCGGTGCCCGTCAGTGG
GCAGAGCGCA
